Addgene plasmid #147690: pT7-EGFP-C1-HsPAN3-F553EL557EA560ER655TD656T_U
Purpose: Mammalian Expression of HsPAN3-F553EL557EA560ER655TD656T
Depositing lab: Elisa Izaurralde. Depositing organization: Max Planck Institute for Developmental Biology. Publication: Structure of the PAN3 pseudokinase reveals the basis for interactions with the PAN2 deadenylase and the GW182 proteins. Christie M, Boland A, Huntzinger E, Weichenrieder O, Izaurralde E. Mol Cell. 2013 Aug 8;51(3):360-73. doi: 10.1016/j.molcel.2013.07.011. PubMed 23932717.
Backbone
  Vector backbone: Unknown
  Vector type: Mammalian Expression
Growth in bacteria
  Bacterial resistance: Kanamycin, 50 μg/mL
  Growth temperature: 37°C
  Growth strain: DH5alpha
  Copy number: High Copy
Gene/Insert
  Gene/Insert name: HsPAN3-F553EL557EA560ER655TD656T
  Species: H. sapiens (human)
  Entrez Gene: PAN3 (a.k.a. RP11-179F17.3)
  Cloning method: Unknown
Terms and licenses: Academic/Nonprofit Terms; Industry Terms: Not Available to Industry
Depositor comments: ORF extracted from NCBI:BC128180.1 Plasmids from this collection were made available to the research community and donated after the lab closed. Please note that the sequence provided by the depositing laboratory may be theoretical/predicted or based on Sanger sequencing results. There may be discrepancies between sequencing results obtained by Addgene and the depositor sequence. If an Addgene verified sequence is not available, please contact before placing your order to request that our lab fully sequence the plasmid.
How to cite: pT7-EGFP-C1-HsPAN3-F553EL557EA560ER655TD656T_U was a gift from Elisa Izaurralde (Addgene plasmid # 147690 ; http://n2t.net/addgene:147690 ; RRID:Addgene_147690)
