[The description below was written by a language model from this plasmid's Addgene catalogue record and pLannotate feature annotations shown in this document.]
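Description:
pT7-EGFP-C1-HsPAN3-F553EL557EA560ER655TD656T_U is a 6.8 kb mammalian expression plasmid that produces a mutant form of human PAN3 fused to the C-terminus of EGFP. The catalogue lists the backbone as unknown, but the name and feature layout fit an EGFP-C1-type vector modified to carry a T7 promoter. It is maintained at high copy in E. coli through a ColE1/pUC-type origin and also has an f1 origin. A single NeoR/KanR gene (aminoglycoside phosphotransferase from Tn5) is preceded by both a bacterial bla promoter and the SV40 enhancer/early promoter and followed by the HSV TK poly(A) signal. This arrangement gives kanamycin selection in bacteria and could support G418 selection in mammalian cells.

The expression cassette uses the CMV immediate-early enhancer and promoter, followed by a T7 promoter that could allow in vitro transcription. Next come the EGFP coding sequence, a short polylinker remnant, the roughly 2 kb PAN3 open reading frame and the SV40 poly(A) signal. The annotation tool matched the insert to mouse Pan3 by homology, but the record states that the ORF is human and was taken from a cDNA clone. The short hits to an HIV-1 LTR, SV40 large T antigen, ble and bGH poly(A) are fragmentary and are probably incidental similarities or backbone remnants.

PAN3 is the regulatory subunit of the PAN2–PAN3 deadenylase complex, which shortens mRNA poly(A) tails. The insert carries five substitutions: F553E, L557E, A560E, R655T and D656T. The record does not say what each change does. The associated publication concerns the PAN3 pseudokinase structure and its interactions with PAN2 and GW182 proteins, so the construct was probably used as a GFP-tagged mutant for interaction or localisation assays in human cells.
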