Features (pLannotate 1.2.2; 18 found; start..end, strand, type, name):
     61..364     +  enhancer       CMV enhancer: human cytomegalovirus immediate early enhancer
    365..568     +  promoter       CMV promoter: human cytomegalovirus (CMV) immediate early promoter
    564..597     +  LTR            5' LTR (truncated) (fragment): truncated 5' long terminal repeat (LTR) from HIV-1
    613..631     +  promoter       T7 promoter: promoter for bacteriophage T7 RNA polymerase
    665..1381    +  CDS            EGFP: EGFP is a basic (constitutively fluorescent) green fluorescent protein published in 1996, derived from Aequorea victoria. It is reported to be a rapidly-maturing weak dimer with moderate acid sensitivity.
   1382..1402    +  misc_feature   MCS (fragment): multiple cloning site
   1403..3457    +  CDS            Pan3 (fragment): PAN3_MOUSE - Experimental evidence at protein level: Swiss-Prot protein existence level 1. Regulatory subunit of the poly(A)-nuclease (PAN) deadenylation complex, one of two cytoplasmic mRNA deadenylases involved in general and miRNA-mediated mRNA turnover. PAN specifically shortens poly(A) tails of RNA and the activity is stimulated by poly(A)-binding protein (PABP). PAN deadenylation is followed by rapid degradation of the shortened mRNA tails by the CCR4-NOT complex. Deadenylated mRNAs are then degraded by two alternative mechanisms, namely exosome-mediated 3'-5' exonucleolytic degradation,
   3467..3492    +  misc_feature   MCS (fragment): multiple cloning site
   3504..3588    +  CDS            large T antigen (fragment): large T antigen from SV40 (simian virus 40)
   3611..3732    +  polyA_signal   SV40 poly(A) signal: SV40 polyadenylation signal
   3766..4194    -  rep_origin     f1 ori (sequence partly withheld): f1 bacteriophage origin of replication; arrow indicates direction of (+) strand synthesis
   4221..4325    +  promoter       AmpR promoter: bla
   4327..4684    +  promoter       SV40 promoter: SV40 enhancer and early promoter
   4719..5513    +  CDS            NeoR/KanR: aminoglycoside phosphotransferase from Tn5; aph(3')-II (or nptII); confers resistance to neomycin, kanamycin, and G418 (Geneticin®)
   5534..5686    +  CDS            ble (fragment): BLE_KLEPN - Experimental evidence at protein level: Swiss-Prot protein existence level 1. Binding protein with a strong affinity to the bleomycin family of antibiotics. Binds to CL990; an antimitotic-antibiotic compound. From Klebsiella pneumoniae.
   5745..5792    +  polyA_signal   HSV TK poly(A) signal: herpes simplex virus thymidine kinase polyadenylation signal (Cole and Stacy, 1985)
   5883..5899    -  polyA_signal   bGH poly(A) signal (fragment): bovine growth hormone polyadenylation signal
   6121..6709    +  rep_origin     ori: high-copy-number ColE1/pMB1/pBR322/pUC origin of replication
>Addgene plasmid #147690 | pT7-EGFP-C1-HsPAN3-F553EL557EA560ER655TD656T_U | depositor full sequence | sequence record 290137 | Full Sequence
TAGTTATTAATAGTAATCAATTACGGGGTCATTAGTTCATAGCCCATATATGGAGTTCCGCGTTACATAA
CTTACGGTAAATGGCCCGCCTGGCTGACCGCCCAACGACCCCCGCCCATTGACGTCAATAATGACGTATG
TTCCCATAGTAACGCCAATAGGGACTTTCCATTGACGTCAATGGGTGGAGTATTTACGGTAAACTGCCCA
CTTGGCAGTACATCAAGTGTATCATATGCCAAGTACGCCCCCTATTGACGTCAATGACGGTAAATGGCCC
GCCTGGCATTATGCCCAGTACATGACCTTATGGGACTTTCCTACTTGGCAGTACATCTACGTATTAGTCA
TCGCTATTACCATGGTGATGCGGTTTTGGCAGTACATCAATGGGCGTGGATAGCGGTTTGACTCACGGGG
ATTTCCAAGTCTCCACCCCATTGACGTCAATGGGAGTTTGTTTTGGCACCAAAATCAACGGGACTTTCCA
AAATGTCGTAACAACTCCGCCCCATTGACGCAAATGGGCGGTAGGCGTGTACGGTGGGAGGTCTATATAA
GCAGAGCTCTCTGGCTAACTAGAGAACCCACTGCTTACTGGCTTATCGAAATTAATACGACTCACTATAG
GGAGACCCAAGCTCTAGCGCTACCGGTCGCCACCATGGTGAGCAAGGGCGAGGAGCTGTTCACCGGGGTG
GTGCCCATCCTGGTCGAGCTGGACGGCGACGTAAACGGCCACAAGTTCAGCGTGTCCGGCGAGGGCGAGG
GCGATGCCACCTACGGCAAGCTGACCCTGAAGTTCATCTGCACCACCGGCAAGCTGCCCGTGCCCTGGCC
CACCCTCGTGACCACCCTGACCTACGGCGTGCAGTGCTTCAGCCGCTACCCCGACCACATGAAGCAGCAC
GACTTCTTCAAGTCCGCCATGCCCGAAGGCTACGTCCAGGAGCGCACCATCTTCTTCAAGGACGACGGCA
ACTACAAGACCCGCGCCGAGGTGAAGTTCGAGGGCGACACCCTGGTGAACCGCATCGAGCTGAAGGGCAT
CGACTTCAAGGAGGACGGCAACATCCTGGGGCACAAGCTGGAGTACAACTACAACAGCCACAACGTCTAT
ATCATGGCCGACAAGCAGAAGAACGGCATCAAGGTGAACTTCAAGATCCGCCACAACATCGAGGACGGCA
GCGTGCAGCTCGCCGACCACTACCAGCAGAACACCCCCATCGGCGACGGCCCCGTGCTGCTGCCCGACAA
CCACTACCTGAGCACCCAGTCCGCCCTGAGCAAAGACCCCAACGAGAAGCGCGATCACATGGTCCTGCTG
GAGTTCGTGACCGCCGCCGGGATCACTCTCGGCATGGACGAGCTGTACAAGTCCGGACTCAGATCTCGAG
CTATGGATGGAGGTGCTTTAACTGATACAAGTCTCACAGATTCCTATTTTAGCACCAGCTTTATTGGAGT
CAATGGATTTGGAAGCCCTGTAGAAACAAAATATCCCCTGATGCAGAGAATGACTAATAGTAGCAGCTCC
CCAAGCCTTCTAAATGACAGTGCCAAGCCATATTCAGCCCATGATCCTCTAACATCACCTGCTTCATCCT
TGTTTAATGACTTTGGTGCCCTCAACATCTCTCAGAGACGAAAGACACCAAATCCTACTGCAAGCGAGTT
TATTCCTAAAGGAGGATCAACCTCCAGGCTGAGTAACGTGTCCCAGTCAAATATGTCTGCCTTCTCTCAA
GTTTTCTCTCACCCATCCATGGGAAGCCCTGCTACTGCTGGATTAGCGCCAGGAATGTCGTTGTCTGCTG
GGTCTTCCCCTCTTCATTCCCCCAAGATTACTCCACATACTTCTCCTGCTCCCAGAAGAAGAAGTCACAC
TCCAAATCCAGCAAGTTACATGGTGCCTTCTAGTGCCTCTACATCTGTTAATAATCCTGTTTCTCAGACT
CCGTCTTCTGGTCAGGTGATCCAAAAGGAAACTGTTGGTGGGACGACTTACTTCTATACAGACACAACTC
CAGCACCTTTGACTGGAATGGTGTTTCCAAACTATCATATTTATCCTCCAACTGCACCTCACGTTGCTTA
TATGCAACCGAAAGCAAACGCACCTTCCTTCTTCATGGCTGATGAACTCCGACAGGAGCTGATCAACAGA
CATTTAATAACAATGGCTCAAATTGATCAAGCAGATATGCCAGCAGTTCCTACAGAGGTTGACAGCTACC
ATAGCCTATTCCCTCTAGAACCACTGCCACCTCCCAACCGGATACAGAAATCAAGTAATTTTGGATATAT
TACATCTTGCTACAAAGCTGTAAACAGCAAAGATGATCTGCCATATTGCCTTCGGAGGATACATGGTTTT
CGTCTTGTTAACACAAAGTGCATGGTGTTGGTCGACATGTGGAAGAAAATTCAACACTCAAATATCGTAA
CTTTGCGTGAAGTATTTACCACTAAAGCATTTGCTGAGCCCTCTCTTGTGTTTGCACATGATTTCCATGC
TGGAGGAGAAACTATGATGAGCAGACACTTTAATGACCCTAATGCTGATGCCTACTTCACCAAGAGAAAG
TGGGGTCAGCACGAGGGACCATTGCCCAGGCAGCATGCTGGATTATTGCCAGAATCTCTTATTTGGGCAT
ATATTGTCCAACTAAGTTCTGCATTGCGTACCATTCATACAGCAGGTTTGGCATGTCGAGTTATGGATCC
AACAAAGATTCTGATAACTGGCAAAACAAGGTTGCGAGTAAATTGTGTTGGAGTTTTTGATGTTTTAACA
TTTGATAACAGTCAAAATAATAATCCATTGGCATTAATGGCCCAGTACCAGCAAGCAGATCTGATATCAT
TAGGAAAAGTTGTGTTGGCTTTGGCTTGCAACTCTTTGGCAGGAATTCAGCGAGAGAATTTACAGAAAGC
CATGGAACTGGTGACAATCAACTATTCCTCTGACCTGAAGAATCTGATTTTGTATTTGTTGACTGACCAA
AACAGGATGCGAAGTGTAAATGACATCATGCCCATGATTGGTGCTCGAGAATATACTCAAGAAGATGCTG
AACAAATGAGAAATGATGTCATAGAGGAAGACCTTGCAAAGGAGGTTCAAAATGGAAGACTGTTTAGGCT
CCTAGCAAAATTGGGAACAATCAATGAGAGGCCGGAGTTTCAGAAGGATCCCACTTGGTCAGAGACTGGA
GACCGTTATCTGTTGAAACTCTTTAGGGATCATCTTTTTCATCAGGTGACAGAAGCAGGTGCTCCCTGGA
TTGACCTCAGTCATATAATTTCTTGTCTTAACAAGCTAGATGCTGGTGTGCCAGAAAAAATAAGCCTGAT
TTCCACAACTGAGAAGAGTGTACTTGTGGTGACCTACAGTGACTTAAAGCGCTGCTTTGAAAATACTTTT
CAAGAACTGATTGCAGCTGCAAATGGTCAGTTGTAGGGTACCGCGGGCCCGGGATCCACCGGATCTAGAT
AACTGATCATAATCAGCCATACCACATTTGTAGAGGTTTTACTTGCTTTAAAAAACCTCCCACACCTCCC
CCTGAACCTGAAACATAAAATGAATGCAATTGTTGTTGTTAACTTGTTTATTGCAGCTTATAATGGTTAC
AAATAAAGCAATAGCATCACAAATTTCACAAATAAAGCATTTTTTTCACTGCATTCTAGTTGTGGTTTGT
CCAAACTCATCAATGTATCTTAACGCGTAAATTGTAAGCGTTAATATTTTGTTAAAATTCGCGTTAAATT
TTTGTTAAATCAGCTCATTTTTTAACCAATAGGCCGAAATCGGCAAAATCCCTTATAAATCAAAAGAATA
GACCGAGATAGGGT
[37 nt withheld, positions 3865-3901]
AAAGAACGTGGACTCCAACGTCAAAGG
[49 nt withheld, positions 3929-3977]
T
[91 nt withheld, positions 3979-4069]
G
[124 nt withheld, positions 4071-4194]
CAGGTGGCACTTTTCGGGGAAATGTGCGCGGAACCCCTATTTGTTTATTTTTCTAAATACATTCAAATAT
GTATCCGCTCATGAGACAATAACCCTGATAAATGCTTCAATAATATTGAAAAAGGAAGAGTCCTGAGGCG
GAAAGAACCAGCTGTGGAATGTGTGTCAGTTAGGGTGTGGAAAGTCCCCAGGCTCCCCAGCAGGCAGAAG
TATGCAAAGCATGCATCTCAATTAGTCAGCAACCAGGTGTGGAAAGTCCCCAGGCTCCCCAGCAGGCAGA
AGTATGCAAAGCATGCATCTCAATTAGTCAGCAACCATAGTCCCGCCCCTAACTCCGCCCATCCCGCCCC
TAACTCCGCCCAGTTCCGCCCATTCTCCGCCCCATGGCTGACTAATTTTTTTTATTTATGCAGAGGCCGA
GGCCGCCTCGGCCTCTGAGCTATTCCAGAAGTAGTGAGGAGGCTTTTTTGGAGGCCTAGGCTTTTGCAAA
GATCGATCAAGAGACAGGATGAGGATCGTTTCGCATGATTGAACAAGATGGATTGCACGCAGGTTCTCCG
GCCGCTTGGGTGGAGAGGCTATTCGGCTATGACTGGGCACAACAGACAATCGGCTGCTCTGATGCCGCCG
TGTTCCGGCTGTCAGCGCAGGGGCGCCCGGTTCTTTTTGTCAAGACCGACCTGTCCGGTGCCCTGAATGA
ACTGCAAGACGAGGCAGCGCGGCTATCGTGGCTGGCCACGACGGGCGTTCCTTGCGCAGCTGTGCTCGAC
GTTGTCACTGAAGCGGGAAGGGACTGGCTGCTATTGGGCGAAGTGCCGGGGCAGGATCTCCTGTCATCTC
ACCTTGCTCCTGCCGAGAAAGTATCCATCATGGCTGATGCAATGCGGCGGCTGCATACGCTTGATCCGGC
TACCTGCCCATTCGACCACCAAGCGAAACATCGCATCGAGCGAGCACGTACTCGGATGGAAGCCGGTCTT
GTCGATCAGGATGATCTGGACGAAGAGCATCAGGGGCTCGCGCCAGCCGAACTGTTCGCCAGGCTCAAGG
CGAGCATGCCCGACGGCGAGGATCTCGTCGTGACCCATGGCGATGCCTGCTTGCCGAATATCATGGTGGA
AAATGGCCGCTTTTCTGGATTCATCGACTGTGGCCGGCTGGGTGTGGCGGACCGCTATCAGGACATAGCG
TTGGCTACCCGTGATATTGCTGAAGAGCTTGGCGGCGAATGGGCTGACCGCTTCCTCGTGCTTTACGGTA
TCGCCGCTCCCGATTCGCAGCGCATCGCCTTCTATCGCCTTCTTGACGAGTTCTTCTGAGCGGGACTCTG
GGGTTCGAAATGACCGACCAAGCGACGCCCAACCTGCCATCACGAGATTTCGATTCCACCGCCGCCTTCT
ATGAAAGGTTGGGCTTCGGAATCGTTTTCCGGGACGCCGGCTGGATGATCCTCCAGCGCGGGGATCTCAT
GCTGGAGTTCTTCGCCCACCCTAGGGGGAGGCTAACTGAAACACGGAAGGAGACAATACCGGAAGGAACC
CGCGCTATGACGGCAATAAAAAGACAGAATAAAACGCACGGTGTTGGGTCGTTTGTTCATAAACGCGGGG
TTCGGTCCCAGGGCTGGCACTCTGTCGATACCCCACCGAGACCCCATTGGGGCCAATACGCCCGCGTTTC
TTCCTTTTCCCCACCCCACCCCCCAAGTTCGGGTGAAGGCCCAGGGCTCGCAGCCAACGTCGGGGCGGCA
GGCCCTGCCATAGCCTCAGGTTACTCATATATACTTTAGATTGATTTAAAACTTCATTTTTAATTTAAAA
GGATCTAGGTGAAGATCCTTTTTGATAATCTCATGACCAAAATCCCTTAACGTGAGTTTTCGTTCCACTG
AGCGTCAGACCCCGTAGAAAAGATCAAAGGATCTTCTTGAGATCCTTTTTTTCTGCGCGTAATCTGCTGC
TTGCAAACAAAAAAACCACCGCTACCAGCGGTGGTTTGTTTGCCGGATCAAGAGCTACCAACTCTTTTTC
CGAAGGTAACTGGCTTCAGCAGAGCGCAGATACCAAATACTGTCCTTCTAGTGTAGCCGTAGTTAGGCCA
CCACTTCAAGAACTCTGTAGCACCGCCTACATACCTCGCTCTGCTAATCCTGTTACCAGTGGCTGCTGCC
AGTGGCGATAAGTCGTGTCTTACCGGGTTGGACTCAAGACGATAGTTACCGGATAAGGCGCAGCGGTCGG
GCTGAACGGGGGGTTCGTGCACACAGCCCAGCTTGGAGCGAACGACCTACACCGAACTGAGATACCTACA
GCGTGAGCTATGAGAAAGCGCCACGCTTCCCGAAGGGAGAAAGGCGGACAGGTATCCGGTAAGCGGCAGG
GTCGGAACAGGAGAGCGCACGAGGGAGCTTCCAGGGGGAAACGCCTGGTATCTTTATAGTCCTGTCGGGT
TTCGCCACCTCTGACTTGAGCGTCGATTTTTGTGATGCTCGTCAGGGGGGCGGAGCCTATGGAAAAACGC
CAGCAACGCGGCCTTTTTACGGTTCCTGGCCTTTTGCTGGCCTTTTGCTCACATGTTCTTTCCTGCGTTA
TCCCCTGATTCTGTGGATAACCGTATTACCGCCATGCAT
